Addgene plasmid #81140: pEZ14
Purpose: pACSA_J23113_tetR PEZ5_gfp
Depositing lab: Brian Pfleger. Depositing organization: University of Wisconsin, Madison. Publication: Construction of new synthetic biology tools for the control of gene expression in the cyanobacterium Synechococcus sp. strain PCC 7002. Zess EK, Begemann MB, Pfleger BF. Biotechnol Bioeng. 2016 Feb;113(2):424-32. doi: 10.1002/bit.25713. Epub 2015 Sep 3. PubMed 26192329.
Backbone
  Vector backbone: pACSA
  Total vector size (bp): 5740
Growth in bacteria
  Bacterial resistance: Ampicillin, 100 μg/mL
  Growth temperature: 37°C
  Growth strain: DH5alpha
  Copy number: Unknown
Gene/Insert
  Gene/Insert name: GFP
  Promoter: PEZ5
  Cloning method: Gibson Cloning
  Sequencing primers: 5′ GCTTCCGGCTCGTATGTTGTG; 3′ TTGGGTAACGCCAGGGT
Terms and licenses: Academic/Nonprofit Terms; Industry Terms: Not Available to Industry
How to cite: pEZ14 was a gift from Brian Pfleger (Addgene plasmid # 81140 ; http://n2t.net/addgene:81140 ; RRID:Addgene_81140)
