[The description below was written by a language model from this plasmid's Addgene catalogue record and pLannotate feature annotations shown in this document.]
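Description:
pEZ14 is a 5,740 bp plasmid built on the pACSA backbone as part of a set of synthetic biology tools for controlling gene expression in the cyanobacterium Synechococcus sp. PCC 7002. It is propagated in E. coli using a high-copy ColE1/pUC-type origin and selected with ampicillin through the bla gene. An f1 origin, a bom fragment, and remnants of a lacZα cloning region (lac promoter and operator, with flanking SP6 and T7 promoters) mark it as derived from a standard E. coli cloning vector. The record does not state how the cassette is maintained or selected in the cyanobacterial host. The unannotated stretches on either side of the cassette may serve that role, but nothing in the record confirms this.

The payload is a two-part tetracycline-responsive expression system arranged divergently. On the reverse strand, tetR is expressed from a constitutive Anderson-series promoter, named J23113 in the catalogue entry; the annotation software matched a fragment of it to the related J23119. The repressor carries a C-terminal LVA-variant ssrA degradation tag that promotes its proteolytic turnover, and the gene is closed off by the rrnB T1 and T7Te terminators. On the forward strand, the engineered promoter PEZ5 contains two tet operator sites and drives a green fluorescent reporter followed by a T7 terminator. The catalogue calls the reporter GFP, whereas the automated annotation matched the coding sequence to mAzamiGreen, so its exact identity is ambiguous.

TetR binding at the operators should repress reporter transcription, and tetracycline-class inducers should relieve it. The construct therefore appears to serve as a fluorescence-based test of one promoter variant's inducibility and leakiness at a defined level of repressor expression.
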