Features (pLannotate 1.2.2; 22 found; start..end, strand, type, name):
    433..483     -  misc_feature   bom (fragment): basis of mobility region from pBR322
    510..614     +  promoter       AmpR promoter: bla
    615..1475    +  CDS            AmpR: β-lactamase; bla; confers resistance to ampicillin, carbenicillin, and related antibiotics
   1646..2234    +  rep_origin     ori: high-copy-number ColE1/pMB1/pBR322/pUC origin of replication
   2417..2509    +  CDS            lacI (fragment): lac repressor; lacI; The lac repressor binds to the lac operator to inhibit transcription in E. coli. This inhibition can be relieved by adding lactose or isopropyl-β-D-thiogalactopyranoside (IPTG).
   2522..2543    +  protein_bind   CAP binding site: CAP binding activates transcription in the presence of cAMP. E. coli catabolite activator protein
   2558..2588    +  promoter       lac promoter: promoter for the E. coli lac operon
   2596..2612    +  protein_bind   lac operator: The lac repressor binds to the lac operator to inhibit transcription in E. coli. This inhibition can be relieved by adding lactose or isopropyl-β-D-thiogalactopyranoside (IPTG). lac repressor encoded by lacI
   2654..2672    +  promoter       SP6 promoter: promoter for bacteriophage SP6 RNA polymerase
   3232..3259    -  terminator     T7Te terminator: phage T7 early transcription terminator
   3275..3346    -  terminator     rrnB T1 terminator: transcription terminator T1 from the E. coli rrnB gene
   3394..3426    -  CDS            ssrA tag (LVA): C-terminal peptide that mediates degradation in bacteria through the ClpXP and ClpAP proteases (McGinness et al., 2006) mutant LVA variant that confers accelerated degradation under some conditions (Andersen et al., 1998)
   3427..4047    -  CDS            tetR: TETR2_ECOLX - Experimental evidence at protein level: Swiss-Prot protein existence level 1. TetR is the repressor of the tetracycline resistance element; its N-terminal region forms a helix-turn-helix structure and binds DNA. Binding of tetracycline to TetR reduces the repressor affinity for the tetracycline resistance gene (tetA) promoter operator sites. From Escherichia coli.
   4086..4102    -  promoter       J23119(SpeI) promoter (fragment): bacterial promoter (Registry of Standard Biological Parts BBa J23119) modified to end with an SpeI site
   4130..4146    +  protein_bind   tet operator (fragment): tetO; bacterial operator O2 for the tetR and tetA genes tetracycline repressor TetR
   4153..4170    +  protein_bind   tet operator (fragment): tetO; bacterial operator O2 for the tetR and tetA genes tetracycline repressor TetR
   4238..4912    +  CDS            mAzamiGreen: mAzamiGreen is a basic (constitutively fluorescent) green fluorescent protein published in 2003, derived from Galaxea fascicularis. It has high acid sensitivity.
   4923..4972    +  CDS            SET1 (fragment): solubility-enhancement tag derived from T7 phage gene 10B
   4980..5027    +  terminator     T7 terminator: transcription terminator for bacteriophage T7 RNA polymerase
   5535..5553    -  promoter       T7 promoter: promoter for bacteriophage T7 RNA polymerase
   5556..5713    +  CDS            lacZα (fragment): LacZα fragment of β-galactosidase; lacZ fragment
   5717..405     +  rep_origin     f1 ori (across the origin) (sequence partly withheld): f1 bacteriophage origin of replication; arrow indicates direction of (+) strand synthesis
>Addgene plasmid #81140 | pEZ14 | depositor full sequence | sequence record 155993 | pEZ14 sequence 5740 bps
[100 nt withheld, positions 1-100]
C
[91 nt withheld, positions 102-192]
A
[49 nt withheld, positions 194-242]
CCTTTGACGTTGGAGTCCACGTTCTTT
[37 nt withheld, positions 270-306]
ACCCTATCTCGGTCTATTCTTTTGATTTATAAGGGATTTTGCCGATTTCGGCCTATTGGTTAAAAAATGA
GCTGATTTAACAAAAATTTAACGCGAATTTTAACAAAATATTAACGCTTACAATTTCCTGATGCGGTATT
TTCTCCTTACGCATCTGTGCGGTATTTCACACCGCATCAGGTGGCACTTTTCGGGGAAATGTGCGCGGAA
CCCCTATTTGTTTATTTTTCTAAATACATTCAAATATGTATCCGCTCATGAGACAATAACCCTGATAAAT
GCTTCAATAATATTGAAAAAGGAAGAGTATGAGTATTCAACATTTCCGTGTCGCCCTTATTCCCTTTTTT
GCGGCATTTTGCCTTCCTGTTTTTGCTCACCCAGAAACGCTGGTGAAAGTAAAAGATGCTGAAGATCAGT
TGGGTGCACGAGTGGGTTACATCGAACTGGATCTCAACAGCGGTAAGATCCTTGAGAGTTTTCGCCCCGA
AGAACGTTTTCCAATGATGAGCACTTTTAAAGTTCTGCTATGTGGCGCGGTATTATCCCGTATTGACGCC
GGGCAAGAGCAACTCGGTCGCCGCATACACTATTCTCAGAATGACTTGGTTGAGTACTCACCAGTCACAG
AAAAGCATCTTACGGATGGCATGACAGTAAGAGAATTATGCAGTGCTGCCATAACCATGAGTGATAACAC
TGCGGCCAACTTACTTCTGACAACGATCGGAGGACCGAAGGAGCTAACCGCTTTTTTGCACAACATGGGG
GATCATGTAACTCGCCTTGATCGTTGGGAACCGGAGCTGAATGAAGCCATACCAAACGACGAGCGTGACA
CCACGATGCCTGTAGCAATGGCAACAACGTTGCGCAAACTATTAACTGGCGAACTACTTACTCTAGCTTC
CCGGCAACAATTAATAGACTGGATGGAGGCGGATAAAGTTGCAGGACCACTTCTGCGCTCGGCCCTTCCG
GCTGGCTGGTTTATTGCTGATAAATCTGGAGCCGGTGAGCGTGGGTCTCGCGGTATCATTGCAGCACTGG
GGCCAGATGGTAAGCCCTCCCGTATCGTAGTTATCTACACGACGGGGAGTCAGGCAACTATGGATGAACG
AAATAGACAGATCGCTGAGATAGGTGCCTCACTGATTAAGCATTGGTAACTGTCAGACCAAGTTTACTCA
TATATACTTTAGATTGATTTAAAACTTCATTTTTAATTTAAAAGGATCTAGGTGAAGATCCTTTTTGATA
ATCTCATGACCAAAATCCCTTAACGTGAGTTTTCGTTCCACTGAGCGTCAGACCCCGTAGAAAAGATCAA
AGGATCTTCTTGAGATCCTTTTTTTCTGCGCGTAATCTGCTGCTTGCAAACAAAAAAACCACCGCTACCA
GCGGTGGTTTGTTTGCCGGATCAAGAGCTACCAACTCTTTTTCCGAAGGTAACTGGCTTCAGCAGAGCGC
AGATACCAAATACTGTTCTTCTAGTGTAGCCGTAGTTAGGCCACCACTTCAAGAACTCTGTAGCACCGCC
TACATACCTCGCTCTGCTAATCCTGTTACCAGTGGCTGCTGCCAGTGGCGATAAGTCGTGTCTTACCGGG
TTGGACTCAAGACGATAGTTACCGGATAAGGCGCAGCGGTCGGGCTGAACGGGGGGTTCGTGCACACAGC
CCAGCTTGGAGCGAACGACCTACACCGAACTGAGATACCTACAGCGTGAGCTATGAGAAAGCGCCACGCT
TCCCGAAGGGAGAAAGGCGGACAGGTATCCGGTAAGCGGCAGGGTCGGAACAGGAGAGCGCACGAGGGAG
CTTCCAGGGGGAAACGCCTGGTATCTTTATAGTCCTGTCGGGTTTCGCCACCTCTGACTTGAGCGTCGAT
TTTTGTGATGCTCGTCAGGGGGGCGGAGCCTATGGAAAAACGCCAGCAACGCGGCCTTTTTACGGTTCCT
GGCCTTTTGCTGGCCTTTTGCTCACATGTTCTTTCCTGCGTTATCCCCTGATTCTGTGGATAACCGTATT
ACCGCCTTTGAGTGAGCTGATACCGCTCGCCGCAGCCGAACGACCGAGCGCAGCGAGTCAGTGAGCGAGG
AAGCGGAAGAGCGCCCAATACGCAAACCGCCTCTCCCCGCGCGTTGGCCGATTCATTAATGCAGCTGGCA
CGACAGGTTTCCCGACTGGAAAGCGGGCAGTGAGCGCAACGCAATTAATGTGAGTTAGCTCACTCATTAG
GCACCCCAGGCTTTACACTTTATGCTTCCGGCTCGTATGTTGTGTGGAATTGTGAGCGGATAACAATTTC
ACACAGGAAACAGCTATGACCATGATTACGCCAAGCTATTTAGGTGACACTATAGAATACTCAAGCTATG
AGGTGACTGCCGCACTCAATGTTCAACCAGATCTAGTGATTATTTCGGGGTTAGCAGCCGATGCGGGCAA
CCTGGTGAAGCAACTGCGAGAATTAGGTTACAACGGCATTATTGTTGGGGGGAACGGCTTAAATACTTCT
AATATTTTCCCCGTCTGCCAAGCAAAATGTGATGGGGTGTTGGTGGCCCAAGCCTACAGTGCCGAGTTAG
ATAATGAGATTAACCGCGCGTTTCGGGACGCCTATTTTCAACAAAACCAAAAAGAGCCGCCCCAATTTAG
TGCCCAGGCTTTTACGGCGATCCAAGTTTTTGTTGAAGCCCTCAGCAGCCTCGATGAAAAAACGCCCTTA
GAAACTCTTGCTCTACCGGACTTGCGACGACAACTGCGGGACGAAATTTTTGCAGGTACCTACGTCACGC
CTTTGGGTGAAATTTCCTTCACAGAGGAAGGGGAAATTGTCCAGAAGGAATTTTTTGTGGCCCAAATTGA
AATGGATGAATCGGGTCAACAGGGGCGTTTCGCCTTCATTGAAACGAACTATAAACGCAGAAAGGCCCAC
CCGAAGGTGAGCCAGTGTGACTCTAGTAGAGAGCGTTCACCGACAAACAACAGATAAAACGAAAGGCCCA
GTCTTTCGACTGAGCCTTTCGTTTTATTTGATGCCTGGCTCTAGTAGTGATCTACACTAGCACTATCAGT
GTTATTAAGCTACTAAAGCGTAGTTTTCGTCGTTTGCAGCGGACCCACTTTCACATTTAAGTTGTTTTTC
TAATCCGCATATGATCAATTCAAGGCCGAATAAGAAGGCTGGCTCTGCACCTTGGTGATCAAATAATTCG
ATAGCTTGTCGTAATAATGGCGGCATACTATCAGTAGTAGGTGTTTCCCTTTCTTCTTTAGCGACTTGAT
GCTCTTGATCTTCCAATACGCAACCTAAAGTAAAATGCCCCACAGCGCTGAGTGCATATAATGCATTCTC
TAGTGAAAAACCTTGTTGGCATAAAAAGGCTAATTGATTTTCGAGAGTTTCATACTGTTTTTCTGTAGGC
CGTGTACCTAAATGTACTTTTGCTCCATCGCGATGACTTAGTAAAGCACATCTAAAACTTTTAGCGTTAT
TACGTAAAAAATCTTGCCAGCTTTCCCCTTCTAAAGGGCAAAAGTGAGTATGGTGCCTATCTAACATCTC
AATGGCTAAGGCGTCGAGCAAAGCCCGCTTATTTTTTACATGCCAATACAATGTAGGCTGCTCTACACCT
AGCTTCTGGGCGAGTTTACGGGTTGTTAAACCTTCGATTCCGACCTCATTAAGCAGCTCTAATGCGCTGT
TAATCACTTTACTTTTATCTAATCTGGACATCTAGTATTTCTCCTCTTTCTCTAGTAGCTAGCATAATCC
CTAGGACTGAGCTAGCCATCAGGTTAACAAAAAAGCAGGAATATCCCTATCAGTGATAGACAGACATCCC
TATCAGTGATAGAGTATAATGTTAACTGTGGGATTGCAAAAGGAGCTCCCAACTCATAAAGTCAAGTAGG
AGATTAATCATATGTCGGTCATCAAGCCCGAAATGAAAATTAAACTGCGCATGGAGGGCGCTGTGAACGG
GCACAAGTTCGTGATCGAAGGTGAAGGCATTGGTAAGCCGTATGAAGGTACTCAAACCCTGGACTTAACG
GTTAAAGAAGGTGCCCCGTTGCCATTTAGCTACGACATCCTGACACCCGCTTTTCAGTATGGCAATCGCG
CGTTCACCAAGTATCCGAAAGATATTCCGGATTATTTCAAGCAGGCATTCCCGGAAGGATACTCATGGGA
ACGCTCGATGACCTACGAAGACCAGGGCATTTGCATTGCCACAAGCGACATCACAATGGAGGGTGATTGC
TTTTTTTACAAAATTCGCTTCGACGGGACAAACTTCCCGCCGAATGGCCCAGTGATGCAGAAAAAGACGC
TTAAATGGGAACCGTCGACAGAGAAAATGTACGTTCGCGATGGCGTTCTGAAAGGCGATGTTAATATGGC
GCTGCTTCTCGAAGGGGGAGGCCATTACCGTTGTGATTTCAAAACCACATACAAAGCAAAAAAAGATGTT
CGTTTGCCGGACGCGCATGAAGTCGATCACCGCATTGAGATCCTGTCACATGATAAAGATTACAATAAGG
TCCGCCTTTATGAGCACGCTGAGGCCCGCTATTCTATGCTGCCCAGCCAAGCTAAATAAGGATCCGGCTG
CTAACAAAGCCCGAAAGGAAGCTGAGTTGGCTGCTGCCACCGCTGAGCAATAACTAGCATAACCCCTTGG
GGCCTCTAAACGGGTCTTGACGGGTTTTTTGTCTAGAGCGCTCAAGTTGATCGAATGTATGCCCCGGATA
TGACCTAGGGAGATTCTTCTAAAGCGAGCAGGGTTTGCCAAGTGGCGATCGCCTCAGGGAACCATAACCA
ACTTTGTTCGAGGCGGCGGGGGTTGAGCTGGGAACGATCGAGATCTAGGGCGATCGCCCGGAGTTTTTCG
GCTTTCCCTACAAGAATTTCCTGGTCAACGTCGGTGGGTTGCCTTTGGGCCAAATCGTACATACTAATCG
CCAGGCCCGCATAAATCTCCGCCTGGAGGGCTGGGGGGAAATCCTGGGTCGTTGCCGCCGCTAAGGCTTC
ATACCAACGATCATTGGCGGCTTCGTAATCTGCATTGAGGTAATGGACAAAACCCAGGGCCATCAAAATT
TCGGGGTCGTTGGGCTGTTGGGCTAGGGCCATGTCCCAATTGTCTTGCACCGTGGCGATCGCCGTTGCTT
GGGTTGGCGATGGTGGGACGGCAGCCAAAGTTGTTTGCCAGCATGCGCCCTATAGTGAGTCGTATTACAA
TTCACTGGCCGTCGTTTTACAACGTCGTGACTGGGAAAACCCTGGCGTTACCCAACTTAATCGCCTTGCA
GCACATCCCCCTTTCGCCAGCTGGCGTAATAGCGAAGAGGCCCGCACCGATCGCCCTTCCCAACAGTTGC
GCAGCCTGAATGGCGAATGGACGCGCCCTGTAGCGGCGCATTAA
