>Addgene plasmid #81140 | pEZ14 | addgene partial sequence | sequence record 160121 | Tet-R 5'-GGCGAGTTTACGGGTTGTTA-3'
CTCTAATGCGCTGTTAATCACTTTACTTTTATCTAATCTGGACATCTAGTATTTCTCCTCTTTCTCTAGT
AGCTAGCATAATCCCTAGGACTGAGCTAGCCATCAGGTTAACAAAAAAGCAGGAATATCCCTATCAGTGA
TAGACAGACATCCCTATCAGTGATAGAGTATAATGTTAACTGTGGGATTGCAAAAGGAGCTCCCAACTCA
TAAAGTCAAGTAGGAGATTAATCATATGTCGGTCATCAAGCCCGAAATGAAAATTAAACTGCGCATGGAG
GGCGCTGTGAACGGGCACAAGTTCGTGATCGAAGGTGAAGGCATTGGTAAGCCGTATGAAGGTACTCAAA
CCCTGGACTTAACGGTTAAAGAAGGTGCCCCGTTGCCATTTAGCTACGACATCCTGACACCCGCTTTTCA
GTATGGCAATCGCGCGTTCACCAAGTATCCGAAAGATATTCCGGATTATTTCAAGCAGGCATTCCCGGAA
GGATACTCATGGGAACGCTCGATGACCTACGAAGACCAGGGCATTTGCATTGCCACAAGCGACATCACAA
TGGAGGGTGATTGCTTTTTTTACAAAATTCGCTTCGACGGGACAAACTTCCCGCCGAATGGCCCAGTGAT
GCAGAAAAAGACGCTTAAATGGGAACCGTCGACAGAGAAAATGTACGTTCGCGATGGCGTTCTGAAAGGC
GATGTTAATATGGCGCTGCTTCTCGAAGGGGGAGGCCATTACCGTTGTGATTTCAAAACCACATACAAAG
CAAAAAAAGATGTTCGTTTGCCGGACGCGCATGAAGTCGATCACCGCATTGAGATCCTGTCACATGATAA
AGATTACAATAAGGTCCGCCTTTATGAGCACGCTGAGGCCCGCTATTCTATGCTGCCCAGCCAAGCTAAA
TAAGGATCCGGCTGCTAACAAAG
