>Addgene plasmid #81140 | pEZ14 | addgene partial sequence | sequence record 160122 | M13pUC-Fwd 5'-CCCAGTCACGACGTTGTAAAACG-3'
TATAGGGCGCATGCTGAACAACTTTGGCTGCCGTCCCACCATCGCCAACCCAAGCAACGGCGATCGCCAC
GGTGCAAGACAATTGGGACATGGCCCTAGCCCAACAGCCCAACGACCCCGAAATTTTGATGGCCCTGGGT
TTTGTCCATTACCTCAATGCAGATTACGAAGCCGCCAATGATCGTTGGTATGAAGCCTTAGCGGCGGCAA
CGACCCAGGATTTCCCCCCAGCCCTCCAGGCGGAGATTTATGCGGGCCTGGCGATTAGTATGTACGATTT
GGCCCAAAGGCAACCCACCGACGTTGACCAGGAAATTCTTGTAGGGAAAGCCGAAAAACTCCGGGCGATC
GCCCTAGATCTCGATCGTTCCCAGCTCAACCCCCGCCGCCTCGAACAAAGTTGGTTATGGTTCCCTGAGG
CGATCGCCACTTGGCAAACCCTGCTCGCTTTAGAAGAATCTCCCTAGGTCATATCCGGGGCATACATTCG
ATCAACTTGAGCGCTCTAGACAAAAAACCCGTCAAGACCCGTTTAGAGGCCCCAAGGGGTTATGCTAGTT
ATTGCTCAGCGGTGGCAGCAGCCAACTCAGCTTCCTTTCGGGCTTTGTTAGCAGCCGGATCCTTATTTAG
CTTGGCTGGGCAGCATAGAATAGCGGGCCTCAGCGTGCTCATAAAGGCGGACCTTATTGTAATCTTTATC
ATGTGACAGGATCTCAATGCGGTGATCGACTTCATGCGCGTCCGGCAAACGAACATCTTTTTTTGCTTTG
TATGTGGTTTTGAAATCACAACGGTAATGGCCTCCCCCTTCGAGAAGCAGCGCCATATTAACATCGCCTT
TCAGAACGCCATCGCGAACGTACATTTTCTCTGTCGACGGTTCCCATTTAAGCGTCTTTTTCTGCATCAC
TGGGCCATTCGGCGGGAAGTTTG
